>Addgene plasmid #170035 | pKB252 | addgene full sequence | sequence record 336780 | Addgene NGS Result
GGTTTGCGTATTGGGCGCCAGGGTGGTTTTTCTTTTCACCAGTGAGACGGGCAACAGCTGATTGCCCTTC
ACCGCCTGGCCCTGAGAGAGTTGCAGCAAGCGGTCCACGCTGGTTTGCCCCAGCAGGCGAAAATCCTGTT
TGATGGTGGTTAACGGCGGGATATAACATGAGCTGTCTTCGGTATCGTCGTATCCCACTACCGAGATATC
CGCACCAACGCGCAGCCCGGACTCGGTAATGGCGCGCATTGCGCCCAGCGCCATCTGATCGTTGGCAACC
AGCATCGCAGTGGGAACGATGCCCTCATTCAGCATTTGCATGGTTTGTTGAAAACCGGACATGGCACTCC
AGTCGCCTTCCCGTTCCGCTATCGGCTGAATTTGATTGCGAGTGAGATATTTATGCCAGCCAGCCAGACG
CAGACGCGCCGAGACAGAACTTAATGGGCCCGCTAACAGCGCGATTTGCTGGTGACCCAATGCGACCAGA
TGCTCCACGCCCAGTCGCGTACCGTCTTCATGGGAGAAAATAATACTGTTGATGGGTGTCTGGTCAGAGA
CATCAAGAAATAACGCCGGAACATTAGTGCAGGCAGCTTCCACAGCAATGGCATCCTGGTCATCCAGCGG
ATAGTTAATGATCAGCCCACTGACGCGTTGCGCGAGAAGATTGTGCACCGCCGCTTTACAGGCTTCGACG
CCGCTTCGTTCTACCATCGACACCACCACGCTGGCACCCAGTTGATCGGCGCGAGATTTAATCGCCGCGA
CAATTTGCGACGGCGCGTGCAGGGCCAGACTGGAGGTGGCAACGCCAATCAGCAACGACTGTTTGCCCGC
CAGTTGTTGTGCCACGCGGTTGGGAATGTAATTCAGCTCCGCCATCGCCGCTTCCACTTTTTCCCGCGTT
TTCGCAGAAACGTGGCTGGCCTGGTTCACCACGCGGGAAACGGTCTGATAAGAGACACCGGCATACTCTG
CGACATCGTATAACGTTACTGGTTTCACATTCACCACCCTGAATTGACTCTCTTCCGGGCGCTATCATGC
CATACCGCGAAAGGTTTTGCACCATTCGATGGTGTCAACGTAAATGCATGCCGCTTCGGCAAGGTGTCAC
CACCCTGCCCTTTTTCTTTAAAACCGAAAAGATTACTTCGCGTTATGCAGGCTTCCTCGCTCACTGACTC
GCTGCGCTCGGTCGTTCGGCTGCGGCGAGCGGTATCAGCTCACTCAAAGGCGGTAATCTCGAGGTTACAT
TGTCGATCTGTTCATGGTGAACAGCTTTGAATGCACCAAAAACTCGTAAAAGCTCTGATGTATCTATCTT
TTTTACACCGTTTTCATCTGTGCATATGGACAGTTTTCCCTTTGATATGTAACGGTGAACAGTTGTTCTA
CTTTTGTTTGTTAGTCTTGATGCTTCACTGATAGATACAAGAGCCATAAGAACCTCAGATCCTTCCGTAT
TTAGCCAGTATGTTCTCTAGTGTGGTTCGTTGTTTTTGCGTGAGCCATGAGAACGAACCATTGAGATCAT
ACTTACTTTGCATGTCACTCAAAAATTTTGCCTCAAAACTGGTGAGCTGAATTTTTGCAGTTAAAGCATC
GTGTAGTGTTTTTCTTAGTCCGTTATGTAGGTAGGAATCTGATGTAATGGTTGTTGGTATTTTGTCACCA
TTCATTTTTATCTGGTTGTTCTCAAGTTCGGTTACGAGATCCATTTGTCTATCTAGTTCAACTTGGAAAA
TCAACGTATCAGTCGGGCGGCCTCGCTTATCAACCACCAATTTCATATTGCTGTAAGTGTTTAAATCTTT
ACTTATTGGTTTCAAAACCCATTGGTTAAGCCTTTTAAACTCATGGTAGTTATTTTCAAGCATTAACATG
AACTTAAATTCATCAAGGCTAATCTCTATATTTGCCTTGTGAGTTTTCTTTTGTGTTAGTTCTTTTAATA
ACCACTCATAAATCCTCATAGAGTATTTGTTTTCAAAAGACTTAACATGTTCCAGATTATATTTTATGAA
TTTTTTTAACTGGAAAAGATAAGGCAATATCTCTTCACTAAAAACTAATTCTAATTTTTCGCTTGAGAAC
TTGGCATAGTTTGTCCACTGGAAAATCTCAAAGCCTTTAACCAAAGGATTCATGATTTCCACAGTTCTCG
TCATCAGCTCTCTGGTTGCTTTAGCTAATACACCATAAGCATTTTCCCTACTGATGTTCATCATCTGAGC
GTATTGGTTATAAGTGAACGATACCGTCCGTTCTTTCCTTGTAGGGTTTTCAATAGTGGGGTTGAGTAGT
GCCACACAGCATAAAATTAGCTTGGTTTCATGCTCCGTTAAGTCATAGCGACTAATCGCTAGTTCATTTG
CTTTGAAAACAACTAATTCAGACATACATCTCAATTGGTCTAGGTGATTTTAATCACTATACCAATTGAG
ATGGGCTAGTCAATGATAATTACATGTCCTTTTCCTTTGAGTTGTGGGTATCTGTAAATTCTGCTAGACC
TTTGCTGGAAAACTTGTAAATTCTGCTAGACCCTCTGTAAATTCCGCTAGACCTTTGTGTGTTTTTTTTG
TTTATATTCAAGTGGTTATAATTTATAGAATAAAGAAAGAATAAAAAAAGATAAAAAGAATAGATCCCAG
CCCTGTGTATAACTCACTACTTTAGTCAGTTCCGCAGTATTACAAAAGGATGTCGCAAACGCTGTTTGCT
CCTCTACAAAACAGACCTTAAAACCCTAAAGGCTTAAGTAGCACCCTCGCAAGCTCGTGCAAATCGCTTA
ATATTCCTTTTGTCTCCGACCATCAGGCACCTGAGTCGCTGCCTTTTTCGTGACATTCAGTTCGCTGCGC
TCACGGCTCTGGCAGTGAATGTGGGTAAATGGCACTACAGGCGCCTTTTATGGATTCATGCAAGGAAACT
ACCCATAATACAAGAAAAGCCCGTCACGGGCTTCTCAGGGCGTTTTATGGCTGGTCTGCTATGTGGTGCT
ATCTGACTTTTTGCTGTTCAGCAGTTCCTGCCCTCTGATTTTCCAGTCTGACCACTTCGGATTATCCCGT
GACAGGTCATTCAGACTGGCTAATGCACCCAGTAAGGCAGCGGTATCATCAACAGGCTTACCCGTCTTAC
TGTCCCTAGTGCTTGGATTCTCACCAATAAAAAACGCCCGGCGGCAACCGAGCGTTCTGAACAAATCCAG
ATGGAGTTCTGATGTCATTACTGGATCTATCAACAGGAGTCCAAGCGAGCTCGTAAACTTGGTCTGACAG
TTACCAATGCTTAATCAGTGAGGCACCTATCTCAGCGATCTGTCTATTTCGTTCATCCATAGTTGCCTGA
CTCCCCGTCGTGTAGATAACTACGATACGGGAGGGCTTACCATCTGGCCCCAGTGCTGCAATGATACCGC
GTGATCCACGCTCACCGGCTCCAGATTTATCAGCAATAAACCAGCCAGCCGGAAGGGCCGAGCGCAGAAG
TGGTCCTGCAACTTTATCCGCCTCCATCCAGTCTATTAATTGTTGCCGGGAAGCTAGAGTAAGTAGTTCG
CCAGTTAATAGTTTGCGCAACGTTGTTGCCATTGCTACAGGCATCGTGGTGTCACGCTCGTCGTTTGGTA
TGGCTTCATTCAGCTCCGGTTCCCAACGATCAAGGCGAGTTACATGATCCCCCATGTTGTGCAAAAAAGC
GGTTAGCTCCTTCGGTCCTCCGATCGTTGTCAGAAGTAAGTTGGCCGCAGTGTTATCACTCATGGTTATG
GCAGCACTGCATAATTCTCTTACTGTCATGCCATCCGTAAGATGCTTTTCTGTTACTGGTGAGTACTCAA
CCAAGTCATTCTGAGAATAGTGTATGCGGCGACCGAGTTGCTCTTGCCCGGCGTCAATACGGTATAATAC
CGCGCCACATAGCAGAACTTTAAAAGTGCTCATCATTGGAAAACGTTCTTCGGGGCGAAAACTCTCAAGG
ATCTTACCGCTGTTGAGATCCAGTTCGATGTAACCCACTCGTGCACCCAACTGATCTTCAGCATCTTTTA
CTTTCACCAGCGTTTCTGGGTGAGCAAAAACGGGAAGGCAAAATGCCGCAAAAAAGTGAATAAGGGCGAC
ACTGAAATGTTGAATACTCATACTCTTCCTTTTTCAATATTATTGAAGCATTTATCAGGGTTATTGTCTC
ATGAGCGGATACATATTTTAATGTATTTAGAAAAATAAACAAATAGGGGTTCCGCGCACATTTCCCATGG
TGCCACCTGACGTCTAATAAACCATTATTATCATGACATTAACCTATAAAAATAGGCGTATCACGAGGCA
GAATTTTTATCGCTTCCGCGTTCCGTCTACTCCCTATTACGCTCCGGAATCTCCGACGCCTACGGCCGAC
GTCGGATACCGCCATTGATAAACTGTTTAACAACATCGTCTGTACAGACCTTCTTCGTTGCCTTTACGTT
TAACTCAATCAGGCTACCGTCTCGGTTATAAGTCTATCGAGTAGTAGAGCCGTAGTAAAGAGGAGAAATA
CTAGATGGTTTCGAAAGGTGAGGAGGATAACATGGCGTCGCTGCCTGCTACACATGAACTGCATATTTTC
GGCAGCATCAACGGAGTTGATTTCGACATGGTGGGCCAAGGCACCGGCAACCCGAACGACGGCTATGAAG
AATTGAATTTGAAATCTACCAAGGGCGACTTGCAATTTAGTCCGTGGATTCTGGTACCGCATATTGGTTA
TGGTTTTCATCAGTATCTGCCCTACCCAGACGGAATGAGCCCATTTCAGGCGGCTATGGTGGATGGCAGT
GGCTATCAGGTCCATCGCACCATGCAATTCGAGGATGGGGCGAGCCTGACCGTGAATTATCGGTACACTT
ACGAAGGTTCACATATTAAAGGTGAAGCACAAGTTAAAGGCACCGGCTTCCCGGCGGATGGCCCAGTGAT
GACCAACAGCCTGACGGCGGCGGACTGGTGTCGTAGCAAAAAGACGTATCCCAATGATAAAACAATTATT
TCTACCTTTAAATGGAGTTACACCACGGGTAACGGTAAACGCTACCGTAGCACGGCTCGCACCACATACA
CCTTTGCGAAACCCATGGCCGCGAACTATCTGAAAAATCAGCCGATGTATGTGTTTCGCAAAACGGAACT
GAAACATTCGAAAACTGAACTCAATTTCAAAGAGTGGCAAAAAGCCTTCACCGACGTAATGGGCATGGAT
GAACTGTACAAATGACCAGGCATCAAATAAAACGAAAGGCTCAGTCGAAAGACTGGGCCTTTCGTTTTAT
CTGTTGTTTGTCGGTGAACGCTCTCTACTAGAGTCACACTGGCTCACCTTCGGGTGGGCCTTTCTGCGTT
TATAGTTTCACTTCTGAGTTCGGCATGGGGTCAGGTGGGACCACCGCGCTACTGCCGCCAGGCAGCTGTA
TCATCTGCGTACTCCATTAGTGTGACGACCTATGAGGATGGCGGGGTATTAACTGTAACGCAAGATACTT
CTCTGCAAGATGGTTGTTTAATTTATAATGTGAAACTGCGCGGCGTTAATTTTCCCTCAAATGGTCCCGT
AATGCAAAAGAAGACCTTAGGGTGGGAAGCTTCTACGGAAACGTTGTATCCTGCAGATGGCGGTCTTGAG
GGTCGTTGTGATATGGCGTTGAAACTGGTCGGCGGTGGACATTTGCATTGTAATCTGAAAACGACTTATC
GTATTACAATAATTTCAGTAACTTTTTAAGCAGCTTCTTCAGCAGTTTAAGGGTTCCTCCGATACCCGCA
GCTGGAGCCTCAGCGGCATCTGCAGGAGCGGCTTCCGCAGCCGGTGCTTCACTCGCTGGTGCCTCCGCTG
CTGGTGTAGCTTCCGCAGCTGGTGCAGCAGGTTCCTGACTGATGCCAGCGGCTGGGGCTTCGGCAGCATC
CGCTGGGGCAGCTTCTGCTGCAGGCGCTTCGCTAGCTGGAGCTTCAGCAGCAGGAGTCGCCTCTGCGGCG
GGCGCTGCAGGCTCTTGACTGGTACCAATACCGTTGTCCGGACGAGTGCCGATGGTGTGTGCGTCACCGA
TGTTGTTGGTCCACTGGTATTCCAGACGGGTAGCGATTTCAGGAGTGATCGCGTACTCAACACCGCCAGC
GAAGACCGGAGAAACGCCGGTGTCGTGGTTTTTACCATAAACGTTGGATTTAGTGTCTGCACGCCATACC
ATGCCACCCAGACGAGTGTAGATGTCCAGGTCGTCAGTGATTGGGTAACCCAGTTTAGCGGTCAGTTGAA
CGCCCTGAGCTTTGTATGCACCGTTTTCAACGCTGCCTTTGTACGGCATACGACCTAACCAGTCGTAACC
CATTTCAAAGCCAACATACGGGTTAATTCCCTGATCGATTTTAGCGTTGCTGGAGCAACCTGCCAGCAGA
GTAGAACCCAGGATTACCGCGCCCAGTACCAGTTTAGTAGCTTTCATCAGAAATACTCCATAGCATGATT
AAGATGTTTCAGTACGAAAATTGCTTTCATTGTTGATCTCCTTTTTAAGTGAACTTGGGCCCTGTGTGAA
ATTGTTATCCGCTCACAATTCCACACATTATACGAGCCGATGATTAATTGTCAACAGCTCATTTCAGAAT
ATTAGCCAGAACCGTTATGATGTCGGCGCAAAAAACATTATCCAGAACGGGAGTGCGCCTTGAGCGACAC
GAATTATGCAGTGATTTACGTATTACCGCCTTTGAGTGAGCTGATACCGCTCGCCGCAGCCGAACGCCCT
AGGTCTAGGGCGGCGGATTTGTCCTACTCAGGAGAGCGTTCACCGACAAACAACAGATAAAACGAAAGGC
CCAGTCTTTCGACTGAGCCTTTCGTTTTATTTGATGCCTCACTGCCCGCTTTCCAGTCGGGAAACCTGTC
GTGCCAGCTGCATTAATGAATCGGCCAACGCGCGGGGAGAGGC
Features (pLannotate 1.2.2; 17 found; start..end, strand, type, name):
   1009..1086    -  promoter       lacIq promoter: lacI (mutant); In the lacIq allele, a single base change in the promoter boosts expression of the lacI gene about 10-fold.
   1108..1152    +  terminator     his operon terminator (fragment): This putative transcriptin terminator from the E. coli his operon has a 2-bp deletion introduced during synthesis. Its efficiency has not been determined.
   1455..2405    -  CDS            Rep101: RepA protein needed for replication with the pSC101 origin; rep101
   2453..2675    -  rep_origin     pSC101 ori: low-copy replication origin that requires the Rep101 protein
   3177..3211    -  terminator     lambda t0 terminator: minimal transcription terminator from phage lambda (Scholtissek and Grosse, 1987)
   3291..4151    -  CDS            AmpR: β-lactamase; bla; confers resistance to ampicillin, carbenicillin, and related antibiotics
   4152..4215    -  promoter       AmpR promoter: bla
   4555..5262    +  CDS            mNeonGreen: mNeonGreen is a basic (constitutively fluorescent) green/yellow fluorescent protein published in 2013, derived from Branchiostoma lanceolatum. It is reported to be a very rapidly-maturing monomer with moderate acid sensitivity.
   5274..5345    +  terminator     rrnB T1 terminator: transcription terminator T1 from the E. coli rrnB gene
   5361..5388    +  terminator     T7Te terminator: phage T7 early transcription terminator
   5482..5742    +  CDS            mKelly1 (fragment): mKelly1 is a basic (constitutively fluorescent) red fluorescent protein published in 2018, derived from Entacmaea quadricolor. It is reported to be a rapidly-maturing monomer with moderate acid sensitivity.
   5993..6397    -  CDS            ompA (fragment): OMPA_SHIFL - Experimental evidence at protein level: Swiss-Prot protein existence level 1. (Microbial infection) Serves as a secondary receptor during phage Sf6 infection; infection requires both lipopolysaccharide (LPS) and the OmpA beta-barrel. From Shigella flexneri.
   6401..6487    -  CDS            lpp (fragment): LPP_ECOLI - Also known as mlpA, mulI. Experimental evidence at protein level: Swiss-Prot protein existence level 1. An outer membrane lipoprotein that controls the distance between the inner and outer membranes; adding residues to Lpp increases the width of the periplasm (PubMed:29257832). The only protein known to be covalently linked to the peptidoglycan network (PGN) (PubMed:4261992, PubMed:3013869, PubMed:4245367). Also non-covalently binds the PGN (PubMed:3013869). The link between the cell outer membrane and PGN contributes to the maintenance of the structural and functional integrity of
   6582..6598    -  protein_bind   lac operator: The lac repressor binds to the lac operator to inhibit transcription in E. coli. This inhibition can be relieved by adding lactose or isopropyl-β-D-thiogalactopyranoside (IPTG). lac repressor encoded by lacI
   6606..6634    -  promoter       tac promoter: strong E. coli promoter; hybrid between the trp and lac UV5 promoters
   6807..6893    -  terminator     rrnB T1 terminator: Escherichia coli rrnB; transcription terminator T1 from the E. coli rrnB gene
   6899..1008    -  CDS            lacI (across the origin): lac repressor; lacI; The lac repressor binds to the lac operator to inhibit transcription in E. coli. This inhibition can be relieved by adding lactose or isopropyl-β-D-thiogalactopyranoside (IPTG).
