[The description below was written by a language model from this plasmid's Addgene catalogue record and pLannotate feature annotations shown in this document.]
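Description:
pKB252 is a low-copy bacterial expression and synthetic-biology plasmid of about 7 kb, built on a pSC101* backbone. It replicates through the pSC101 origin together with the plasmid-encoded Rep101 (RepA) protein and is selected with ampicillin via a β-lactamase gene driven by its own promoter and followed by a lambda t0 terminator.

The plasmid combines two modules in one vector. The first is an inducible peptide-display cassette. A tac promoter with a lac operator drives a fusion made of an Lpp fragment, an OmpA fragment, a tether and the synthetic peptide K6L9. Lpp-OmpA is a standard chimera that anchors a passenger in the E. coli outer membrane and presents it on the cell surface. The K6L9 and tether segments are too small or non-standard to be picked up in the automated feature table. The plasmid also carries lacI under the lacIq promoter, so the display fusion is repressed until an inducer such as IPTG is supplied. The second module is a reporter in which the PvirK promoter drives mNeonGreen, a bright monomeric green/yellow fluorescent protein from Branchiostoma lanceolatum, terminated by rrnB T1 and T7Te. PvirK itself is not annotated in the table. A short fragment matching the red fluorescent protein mKelly1 is annotated downstream, but the record does not explain its role.

Because display and reporter sit on one plasmid, fluorescence from the PvirK reporter can be measured in the same cell that displays the peptide. The associated publication concerns high-throughput discovery of peptide activators of a bacterial sensor kinase. The display fusion design was derived from earlier work on self-screening of surface-displayed peptide libraries.
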