Addgene plasmid #170035: pKB252
Purpose: Encodes LacI-controlled expression of surface-displayed K6L9 and PvirK-mNeonGreen reporter
Depositing lab: Jeffrey Tabor. Depositing organization: Rice University. Publication: High-throughput discovery of peptide activators of a bacterial sensor kinase. Brink KR, Mu AM, Hoang KV, Groszman K, Gunn JS, Tabor JJ. bioRxiv 10.1101/2021.06.01.446581.
Backbone
  Vector backbone: pSC101*
  Vector type: Bacterial Expression, Synthetic Biology
Growth in bacteria
  Bacterial resistance: Ampicillin, 100 μg/mL
  Growth temperature: 37°C
  Growth strain: DH5alpha
  Copy number: Low Copy
Gene/Insert 1
  Gene/Insert name: mNeonGreen
  Species: Branchiostoma lanceolatum
  Promoter: PvirK
  Cloning method: Unknown
  Sequencing primers: 5′ CGTCTAAGAAACCATTATTATCATGACATTAAC
Gene/Insert 2
  Gene/Insert name: K6L9
  Species: Synthetic; Escherichia coli
  Promoter: Ptac
  Tag / fusion protein: Lpp (N terminal on insert); OmpA (N terminal on insert); Tether (N terminal on insert)
  Cloning method: Unknown
  Sequencing primers: 5′ CGGTATCAGCTCACTCAAAGG
Resource information
  A portion of this plasmid was derived from a plasmid made by: Peptide display fusion protein sequence was obtained from Bryan Davies and was originally published in Tucker et al. 2018 (DOI:10.1016/j.cell.2017.12.009).
Terms and licenses: Academic/Nonprofit Terms; Industry Terms: Not Available to Industry
Depositor comments: Peptide display fusion protein sequence was obtained from Bryan Davies and was originally published in Tucker et al. 2018 (DOI:10.1016/j.cell.2017.12.009). Tucker AT, Leonard SP, DuBois CD, Knauf GA, Cunningham AL, Wilke CO, Trent MS, Davies BW. Discovery of Next-Generation Antimicrobials through Bacterial Self-Screening of Surface-Displayed Peptide Libraries. Cell. 2018 Jan 25;172(3):618-628.e13. doi: 10.1016/j.cell.2017.12.009. Epub 2018 Jan 4. PMID: 29307492; PMCID: PMC5786472. Please visit https://www.biorxiv.org/content/10.1101/2021.06.01.446581v1 for bioRxiv preprint.
How to cite: pKB252 was a gift from Jeffrey Tabor (Addgene plasmid # 170035 ; http://n2t.net/addgene:170035 ; RRID:Addgene_170035)
